>Addgene plasmid #239510 | pKS1336 | addgene full sequence | sequence record 487900 | Addgene NGS Result
ACTGGCCGATAATTGCAGACGAACGTTGATAGGTCAAGATCAATGTAAACAATTACTTTGTTATGTAGAG
TTTTTTTAGCTACCTATATTCCACCATAACATCAATCATGCGGTTGCTGGTGTATTTACCAATAATGTTT
AATGTATATATATATATATATATATGGGGCCGTATACTTACATATAGTAGATGTCAAGCGTAGGCGCTTC
CCCTGCCGGCTGTGAGGGCGCCATAACCAAGGTATCTATAGACCGCCAATCAGCAAACTACCTCCGTACA
TTCATGTTGCACCCACACATTTATACACCCAGACCGCGACAAATTACCCATAAGGTTGTTTGTGACGGCG
TCGTACAAGAGAACGTGGGAACTTTTTAGGCTCACCAAAAAAGAAAGAAAAAATACGAGTTGCTGACAGA
AGCCTCAAGAAAAAAAAAATTCTTCTTCGACTATGCTGGAGGCAGAGATGATCGAGCCGGTAGTTAACTA
TATATAGCTAAATTGGTTCCATCACCTTCTTTTCTGGTGTCGCTCCTTCTAGTGCTATTTCTGGCTTTTC
CTATTTTTTTTTTTCCATTTTTCTTTCTCTCTTTCTAATATATAAATTCTCTTGCATTTTCTATTTTTCT
CTCTATCTATTCTACTTGTTTATTCCCTTCAAGGTTTTTTTTTAAGGAGTACTTGTTTTTAGAATATACG
GTCAACGAACTATAATTAACTAAACAGATCTATGGCGGGAAGTACATCCAGTTTGGTGATCTGTGCGATT
GGTATATATGCTACTTTTTTGACGTGGGCATTAGTACAGGAGCCTTTGGCTACAAGAACCTGGCCAAACT
CCATGGGAAAGTTTCAATTCCCTAATGTAATATCCCTCATACAAGCTTCTGTGGCAATGATGATGGGCTA
CCTGTACTTAAACTGGAAGAAGGTGGAATATCCGCCCAGAAAAATGATTAAAGATCATTGGAAACAATTG
ATGTTGATATCATTTACACAGAGTAGTTCAGGCCCGCTGGCTACAACTTCTTTAAAGCACGTGGATTATC
TCACTTACATGTTAGCAAAGTCATGCAAGATGATCCCCGTGTTGTTGGTGCATTTGCTTTTGTATAGGAC
GCCCATAGCAAGCCAAAAAAAAGTTGTAGCTCTCTTGGTAAGTCTCGGTGTCACTATTTTCACTATAGGT
GGCAACGATGGTAAAAAGTTGAAGAGATCCTTTAATGAGAGCGGAAATGATAACAAATTACAAGGGTTTG
GACTACTTTTCTCTAGTTTATTCCTTGATGGATTGACCAACGCCACCCAAGATAAGCTACTAAAGGCCAA
TAAGGCCAAAGAAAAGGGAAAACAAACTTTGATAACAGGTGCACACTTGATGTTTACACTGAACCTCTTC
GTGATATTGTGGAATATTTTGTATTTTATTGTGATCGACTGCAAACAATGGGATAATGCCGTTTCTGTAT
TGACGATGGACCCACAAGTGTGGGGCTATTTAATGCTTTATTCGTTCTGTGGCGCTATGGGACAATGCTT
TATTTTCTATACTCTAGAACAATTTGGCTCTTTAGTTTTGATCATGATAACAGTCACCAGGAAAATGGTT
TCGATGATTTTGAGTATTATTGTCTTCGGTAAGAGTGTACGTTTCCAGCAATGGGTGGGGATGTTTATAG
TATTTGGTGGAATCACTTGGGAAGCACTCAACAAGAAGAAGGCTAATATACCGAAGGCAAAATCTGCGGG
TTCTGTTTCTAAAGGTGAAGAATTATTCACTGGTGTTGTCCCAATTTTGGTTGAATTAGATGGTGATGTT
AATGGTCACAAATTTTCTGTCTCCGGTGAAGGTGAAGGTGATGCTACTTACGGTAAATTGACCTTAAAAT
TTATTTGTACTACTGGTAAATTGCCAGTTCCATGGCCAACCTTAGTCACTACTTTATCTTGGGGTGTTCA
ATGTTTTGCAAGATACCCAGATCATATGAAACAACATGACTTTTTCAAGTCTGCCATGCCAGAAGGTTAT
GTTCAAGAAAGAACTATTTTTTTCAAAGATGACGGTAACTACAAGACCAGAGCTGAAGTCAAGTTTGAAG
GTGATACCTTAGTTAATAGAATCGAATTAAAAGGTATTGATTTTAAAGAAGATGGTAACATTTTAGGTCA
CAAATTGGAATACAATTATTTCTCTGACAATGTTTACATCACTGCTGACAAACAAAAGAATGGTATCAAA
GCTAACTTCAAAATTAGACACAACATTGAAGATGGTGGTGTTCAATTAGCTGACCATTATCAACAAAATA
CTCCAATTGGTGATGGTCCAGTCTTGTTACCAGACAACCATTACTTATCCACTCAATCTAAGTTATCCAA
AGATCCAAACGAAAAGAGGGACCACATGGTCTTGTTAGAATTTGTTACTGCTGCTGGTATTACCTTGGGT
ATGGATGAATTGTACAAAGGATCCGCAGAGTATGTGCGGGCCCTGTTTGACTTTAATGGGAATGATGAAG
AAGACCTTCCCTTTAAGAAAGGAGACATCCTGAGAATCCGGGATAAGCCTGAAGAGCAGTGGTGGAATGC
AGAGGACAGCGAAGGAAAGAGGGGGATGATTCCTGTCCCTTACGTGGAGAAGTATGGATCTGGGAGCGGA
TCTGGAGGCAGCATGGCGGAATATGTACGAGCTCTTTTTGATTTTAATGGCAATGATGAGGAGGATCTCC
CTTTTAAAAAGGGCGATATTCTGCGCATTCGTGATAAGCCAGAGGAACAATGGTGGAACGCCGAGGATAG
TGAGGGGAAACGCGGCATGATTCCGGTGCCGTATGTAGAGAAGTACTAATGGCGCCAATTGGTGCGGCAA
TTGATAATAACGAAAATGTCTTTTAATGATCTGGGTATAATGAGGAATTTTCCGAACGTTTTTACTTTAT
ATATATATATACATGTAACATATATTCTATACGCTATAGAGAAAGGAAATTTTTCAATTAAAAAAAAAAT
AGAGAAAGAGTTTCACTTCTTGATTATCGCTAACACTAATGGTTGAAGTACTGCTACTTTAATTTTATGC
TGCCAAACCAGATGTCAACACAGCTACAACGTATATATTAAATTTGCTCTTGTTCTGTACTTTCCTAATT
CTTATGTAAAAAGACAAGAATTTATGATACTATTTAATAACAAAAAACTACCTAAGAAAAGCATCATGCA
GTCGAAATTGAAATCGAAAAGTAAAACTTTAACGGAACATGTTTGAAATTCTAAGAAAGCATACATCTTC
ATCCCTTATATATAGAGTTATGTTTGATATTAGTAGTCATGTTGTAATCTCTGGCCTAAGTATACGTAAC
GAAAATGGTAGCACGTCGCGTTTATGGCCCCCAGGTTAATGTGTTCTCTGAAATTCGCATCACTTTGAGA
AATAATGGGAACACCTTACGCGTGAGCTGTGCCCACCGCTTCGCCTAATAAAGCGGTGTTCTCAAAATTT
CTCCCCGTTTTCAGGATCACGAGCGCCATCTAGTTCTGGTAAAATCGCGCTTACAAGAACAAAGAAAAGA
AACATCGCGTAATGCAACAGTGAGACACTTGCCGTCATATATAAGGTTTTGGATCAGTAACCGTTATTTG
AGCATAACACAGGTTTTTAAATATATTATTATATATCATGGTATATGTGTAAAATTTTTTTGCTGACTGG
TTTTGTTTATTTATTTAGCTTTTTAAAAATTTTACTTTCTTCTTGTTAATTTTTTCTGATTGCTCTATAC
TCAAACCAACAACAACTTACTCTACAACTAAGATCTATGCTCATAGAAAACACTAATGATCGGTTTGGTA
TCGTCATAGATGCAGGGTCTTCGGGTTCGAGAATCCATGTGTTTAAGTGGCAGGACACGGAATCGCTTCT
TCATGCAACAAACCAGGACTCACAGTCCATATTACAATCAGTACCTCATATTCATCAAGAAAAAGACTGG
ACTTTTAAGCTGAATCCAGGCTTGTCGAGTTTTGAAAAAAAACCTCAAGATGCGTACAAATCTCACATCA
AGCCGTTACTAGATTTTGCTAAGAATATTATCCCTGAATCACATTGGTCGAGTTGTCCCGTTTTTATTCA
AGCAACCGCGGGCATGCGCCTTTTACCTCAAGACATACAATCTTCCATTTTGGATGGTTTGTGTCAGGGG
CTCAAACACCCTGCAGAATTTTTGGTTGAGGATTGCTCAGCACAAATTCAAGTCATTGATGGTGAAACCG
AAGGTTTATATGGCTGGCTTGGCTTAAACTATCTATATGGACACTTTAATGACTATAATCCAGAAGTCTC
TGACCATTTTACATTTGGGTTTATGGACATGGGCGGTGCCTCTACTCAGATTGCGTTTGCACCGCATGAT
TCAGGAGAAATAGCTAGACATAGAGATGACATCGCCACCATCTTCTTGAGGAGTGTTAACGGAGATTTGC
AGAAATGGGACGTTTTTGTTAGTACGTGGTTAGGGTTTGGTGCCAATCAGGCTAGAAGAAGGTACTTGGC
TCAGTTGATCAATACCCTTCCAGAAAACACAAATGATTACGAAAATGATGACTTCTCTACAAGGAACTTG
AATGATCCATGTATGCCGCGAGGAAGCAGCACGGATTTTGAATTTAAAGATACCATATTTCACATCGCGG
GTTCTGGGAATTACGAACAATGTACAAAATCTATTTATCCGTTACTTTTAAAGAACATGCCTTGTGATGA
CGAGCCGTGCTTGTTTAATGGTGTTCATGCTCCTCGAATAGACTTTGCCAATGACAAATTTATAGGTACT
TCTGAGTACTGGTACACTGCCAACGACGTATTCAAACTTGGGGGCGAATACAACTTTGACAAATTTAGCA
AAAGCCTAAGGGAGTTTTGCAATTCCAATTGGACGCAAATATTAGCGAACAGTGATAAAGGCGTGTATAA
TTCTATTCCGGAGAATTTTTTGAAAGATGCATGCTTTAAGGGCAATTGGGTCCTTAATATACTTCATGAA
GGGTTTGATATGCCTCGAATAGATGTCGACGCAGAAAATGTCAATGACAGGCCCTTATTTCAAAGTGTGG
AAAAAGTCGAAGAACGAGAGTTATCGTGGACACTAGGCAGAATTTTACTTTATGCCTCAGGTAGCATATT
GGCAGGTAATGATGACTTCATGGTGGGTATTGCGCCCAGTGAAAGAAGAACTAAGCTCACTGGTAAGAAA
TTCATACCTGGCAAGTTACTGGAGTCTGATCAACTACGCAAGCAAAGTTCCGGATCCGGTTCATTGGGAA
GAGGTAGAAGATCCAAATTGTAATAACTCGAGTGGCGCGAATTTCTTATGATTTATGATTTTTATTATTA
AATAAGTTATAAAAAAAATAAGTGTATACAAATTTTAAAGTGACTCTTAGGTTTTAAAACGAAAATTCTT
ATTCTTGAGTAACTCTTTCCTGTAGGTCAGGTTGCTTTCTCAGGTATAGCATGAGGTCGCTCTTATTGAC
CACACCTCTACCGGCATGCCGAGCAAATGCCTGCAAATCGCTCCCCATTTCGCTGGATGCACACACTGGC
TTAAGATGACAACGCCTTGCCAACAGGGAGTTCTTCAGAGACATGGAGGCTCAAAACGAAATTATTGACA
GCCTAGACATCAATAGTCATACAACAGAAAGCGACCACCCAACTTTGGCTGATAATAGCGTATAAACAAT
GCATACTTTGTACGTTCAAAATACAATGCAGTAGATATATTTATGCATATTACATATAATACATATCACA
TAGGAAGCAACAGGCGCGTTGGACTTTTAATTTTCGAGGACCGCGAATCCTTACATCACACCCAATCCCC
CACAAGTGATCCCCCACACACCATAGCTTCAAAATGTTTCTACTCCTTTTTTACTCTTCCAGATTTTCTC
GGACTCCGCGCATCGCCGTACCACTTCAAAACACCCAAGCACAGCATACTAAATTTCCCCTCTTTCTTCC
TCTAGGGTGTCGTTAATTACCCGTACTAAAGGTTTGGAAAAGAAAAAAGACACCGCCTCGTTTCTTTTTC
TTCGTCGAAAAAGGCAATAAAAATTTTTATCACGTTTCTTTTTCTTGAAAATTTTTTTTTTTGATTTTTT
TCTCTTTCGATGACCTCCCATTGATATTTAAGTTAATAAACGGTCATCAATTTCTCAAGTTTCAGTTTCA
TTTTTCTTGTTCTATTACAACTTTTTTTACTTCTTGCTCATTAGAAAGAAAGCATAGCAATCTAATCTAA
GTTTTAATTACAAAAGATCTATGCCACCACCATCAAGAAGTAGAATAAACAAAACAAGAACATTAGGAAT
AGTGGGTACAGCTATAGCAGTGTTGGTCACGTCCTACTATATATATCAAAAGGTGACAGGTTCTGTGTCC
AAAGGAGAGGAGTTAATCAAGGAAAACATGAGAATGAAAGTTGTCATGGAGGGCTCCGTTAATGGTCACC
AATTCAAGTGTACAGGGGAAGGTGAAGGTAATCCTTACATGGGTACACAAACTATGAGAATTAAAGTAAT
TGAAGGCGGACCACTACCATTTGCATTTGACATTCTGGCAACGTCATTCATGTACGGATCACGAACTTTC
ATCAAGTACCCTAAAGGTATACCAGACTTTTTCAAGCAATCTTTTCCAGAGGGTTTTACATGGGAAAGGG
TTACAAGATACGAAGATGGGGGTGTCGTCACAGTTATGCAAGATACTTCATTAGAAGATGGCTGCCTTGT
CTATCATGTGCAAGTAAGAGGGGTGAATTTTCCTTCTAACGGACCTGTGATGCAGAAAAAGACCAAAGGT
TGGGAACCAAATACTGAAATGATGTACCCAGCTGATGGAGGTTTGAGAGGCTACACACACATGGCGCTTA
AAGTTGATGGTGGAGGTCATTTGTCTTGTAGTTTTGTTACCACTTATCGTTCTAAAAAGACTGTTGGCAA
TATCAAAATGCCAGGAATACATGCTGTAGACCACAGACTAGAAAGACTCGAAGAGAGCGATAACGAAATG
TTCGTTGTACAGAGAGAGCATGCCGTAGCCAAATTTGCTGGCTTAGGCGGTGGTATGGATGAATTGTATA
AGGGATCCGGGTCAGGCTCCGGATCTGGCCCTCCCCCAGCTCTTCCGCCAAAAAGACGAAGGTAATGGCA
GTGCTTTTAACTAAGAATTATTAGTCTTTTCTGCTTATTTTTTCATCATAGTTTAGAACACTTTATATTA
ACGAATAGTTTATGAATCTATTTAGGTTTAAAAATTGATACAGTTTTATAAGTTACTTTTTCAAAGACTC
GTGCTGTCTATTGCATAATGCACTGGAAGGGGAAAAAAAAGGTGCACACGCGTGGCTTTTTCTTGAATTT
GCAGTTTGAAAAATGCTGAGCAGTTACAGAGATGTTACGAACCACTAGTGCACTGCAGTACACGGTTTCC
TTGAAATTTTTTTGATTCGGTAATCTCCGAACAGAAGGAAGAACGAAGGAAGGAGCACAGACTTAGATTG
GTATATATACGCATATGTAGTGTTGAAGAAACATGAAATTGCCCAGTATTCTTAACCCAACTGCACAGAA
CAAAAACGTGCAGGAAACGAAGATAAATCATGTCGAAAGCTACATATAAGGAACGTGCTGCTACTCATCC
TAGTCCTGTTGCTGCCAAGCTATTTAATATCATGCACGAAAAGCAAACAAACTTGTGTGCTTCATTGGAT
GTTCGTACCACCAAGGAATTACTGGAGTTAGTTGAAGCATTAGGTCCCAAAATTTGTTTACTAAAAACAC
ATGTGGATATCTTGACTGATTTTTCCATGGAGGGCACAGTTAAGCCGCTAAAGGCATTATCCGCCAAGTA
CAATTTTTTACTCTTCGAAGACAGAAAATTTGCTGACATTGGTAATACAGTCAAATTGCAGTACTCTGCG
GGTGTATACAGAATAGCAGAATGGGCAGACATTACGAATGCACACGGTGTGGTGGGCCCAGGTATTGTTA
GCGGTTTGAAGCAGGCGGCAGAAGAAGTAACAAAGGAACCTAGAGGCCTTTTGATGTTAGCAGAATTGTC
ATGCAAGGGCTCCCTATCTACTGGAGAATATACTAAGGGTACTGTTGACATTGCGAAGAGCGACAAAGAT
TTTGTTATCGGCTTTATTGCTCAAAGAGACATGGGTGGAAGAGATGAAGGTTACGATTGGTTGATTATGA
CACCCGGTGTGGGTTTAGATGACAAGGGAGATGCATTGGGTCAACAGTATAGAACCGTGGATGATGTGGT
TTCTACAGGATCTGACATTATTATTGTTGGAAGAGGACTATTTGCAAAGGGAAGGGATGCTAAGGTAGAG
GGTGAACGTTACAGAAAAGCAGGCTGGGAAGCATATTTGAGAAGATGCGGCCAGCAAAACTAAAAAACTG
TATTATAAGTAAATGCATGTATACTAAACTCACAAATTAGAGCTTCAATTTAATTATATCAGTTATTACC
CGAGTAGAGCACTTGAATCCACTGCCCCGGGAATCTCGGTCGTAATGATTTCTATAATGACGAAAAAAAA
AAAATTGGAAAGAAAAAGCTTCATGGCCTTTATAAAAAGGAACTATCCAATACCTCGCCAGAACCAAGTA
ACAGTATTTTACGGGGCACAAATCAAGAACAATAAGACAGGACTGTAAAGATGGACGCATTGAACTCCAA
AGAACAACAAGAGTTCCAAAAAGTAGTGGAACAAAAGCAAATGAAGGATTTCATGCGTTTGTACTCTAAT
CTGGTAGAAAGATGTTTCACAGACTGTGTCAATGACTTCACAACATCAAAGCTAACCAATAAGGAACAAA
CATGCATCATGAAGTGCTCAGAAAAGTTCTTGAAGCATAGCGAACGTGTAGGGCAGCGTTTCCAAGAACA
AAACGCTGCCTTGGGACAAGGCTTGGGCCGATAAGGTGTACTGGCGTATATATATCTAATTATGTATCTC
TGGTGTAGCCCATTTTTAGCATGTAAATATAAAGACCGAGCGGCCGCGTGTTACAACCAATTAACCAATT
CTGATTAGAAAAACTCATCGAGCATCAAATGAAACTGCAATTTATTCATATCAGGATTATCAATACCATA
TTTTTGAAAAAGCCGTTTCTGTAATGAAGGAGAAAACTCACCGAGGCAGTTCCATAGGATGGCAAGATCC
TGGTATCGGTCTGCGATTCCGACTCGTCCAACATCAATACAACCTATTAATTTCCCCTCGTCAAAAATAA
GGTTATCAAGTGAGAAATCACCATGAGTGACGACTGAATCCGGTGAGAATGGCAAAAGCTTATGCATTTC
TTTCCAGACTTGTTCAACAGGCCAGCCATTACGCTCGTCATCAAAATCACTCGCATCAACCAAACCGTTA
TTCATTCGTGATTGCGCCTGAGCGAGGCGAAATACGCGATCGCTGTTAAAAGGACAATTACAAACAGGAA
TCGAATGCAACCGGCGCAGGAACACTGCCAGCGCATCAACAATATTTTCACCTGAATCAGGATATTCTTC
TAATACCTGGAATGCTGTTTTCCCGGGGATCGCAGTGGTGAGTAACCATGCATCATCAGGAGTACGGATA
AAATGCTTGATGGTCGGAAGAGGCATAAATTCCGTCAGCCAGTTTAGTCTGACCATCTCATCTGTAACAT
CATTGGCAACGCTACCTTTGCCATGTTTCAGAAACAACTCTGGCGCATCGGGCTTCCCATACAATCGATA
GATTGTCGCACCTGATTGCCCGACATTATCGCGAGCCCATTTATACCCATATAAATCAGCATCCATGTTG
GAATTTAATCGCGGCCTGGAGCAAGACGTTTCCCGTTGAATATGGCTCATAACACCCCTTGTATTACTGT
TTATGTAAGCAGACAGTTTTATTGTTCATGATGATATATTTTTATCTTGTGCAATGTAACATCAGAGATT
TTGAGACACAACGTGGCTTTGTTGAATAAATCGAACTTTTGCTGAGTTGAAGGATCAGTCATGACCAAAA
TCCCTTAACGTGAGTTTTCGTTCCACTGAGCGTCAGACCCCGTAGAAAAGATCAAAGGATCTTCTTGAGA
TCCTTTTTTTCTGCGCGTAATCTGCTGCTTGCAAACAAAAAAACCACCGCTACCAGCGGTGGTTTGTTTG
CCGGATCAAGAGCTACCAACTCTTTTTCCGAAGGTAACTGGCTTCAGCAGAGCGCAGATACCAAATACTG
TTCTTCTAGTGTAGCCGTAGTTAGGCCACCACTTCAAGAACTCTGTAGCACCGCCTACATACCTCGCTCT
GCTAATCCTGTTACCAGTGGCTGCTGCCAGTGGCGATAAGTCGTGTCTTACCGGGTTGGACTCAAGACGA
TAGTTACCGGATAAGGCGCAGCGGTCGGGCTGAACGGGGGGTTCGTGCACACAGCCCAGCTTGGAGCGAA
CGACCTACACCGAACTGAGATACCTACAGCGTGAGCTATGAGAAAGCGCCACGCTTCCCGAAGGGAGAAA
GGCGGACAGGTATCCGGTAAGCGGCAGGGTCGGAACAGGAGAGCGCACGAGGGAGCTTCCAGGGGGAAAC
GCCTGGTATCTTTATAGTCCTGTCGGGTTTCGCCACCTCTGACTTGAGCGTCGATTTTTGTGATGCTCGT
CAGGGGGGCGGAGCCTATGGAAAAACGCCAGCAACGCGGCCTTTTTACGGTTCCTGGCCTTTTGCTGGCC
TTTTGCTCACATGTTCTTTCCTGCGTTATCCCCTGATTCTGTGGATAACCGTGCGGCCGCCAATGCTAAA
TTCGAGTGAAACACAGGAAGATCAGAAAATCCTCATTTCATCCATATTAACAATAATTTCAAATGTTTAT
TTGCATTATTTGAAACTAGGCAAGACAAGCAACGAAACGTTTTTGAAAATTTTGAGTATTTTCAATAAAT
TTGTAGAGGACTCAGATATTGAAAAAAAGCTACAGCAATTAATACTTGATAAGAAGAGTATTGAGAAGGG
CAACGGTTCATCATCTCATGGATCTGCACATGAACAAACACCAGAGTCAAACGACGTTGAAATTGAGGCT
ACTGCGCCAATTGATGACAATACAGACGATGATAACAAACCGAAGTTATCTGATGTAGAAAAGGATTAAA
GATGCTAAGAGATAGTGATGATATTTCATAAATAATGTAATTCTATATATGTTAATTACCTTTTTTGCGA
GGCATATTTATGGTGAAGGATAAGTTTTGACCATCAAAGAAGGTTAATGTGGCTGTGGTTTCAGGGTCCA
TAAAGCCCACATGGATAACATTACCCCTGAATTCGCATCTAGACTGA
Features (pLannotate 1.2.2; 15 found; start..end, strand, type, name):
    732..1748    +  CDS            HUT1: HUT1_YEAST - Also known as MLF6. Experimental evidence at protein level: Swiss-Prot protein existence level 1. May be involved in specific transport of UDP-Gal from the cytosol to the Golgi lumen. Involved in the maintenance of optimal conditions for the folding of secretory pathway proteins in the endoplasmic reticulum. Overexpression confers resistance to the immunosuppressive drug, leflunomide. From Saccharomyces cerevisiae (strain ATCC 204508 / S288c) (Baker's yeast).
   1755..2468    +  CDS            mTurquoise2: mTurquoise2 is a basic (constitutively fluorescent) cyan fluorescent protein published in 2012, derived from Aequorea victoria. It is reported to be a rapidly-maturing monomer with very low acid sensitivity.
   2478..2675    +  CDS            crk (fragment): CRK_XENLA - Experimental evidence at transcript level: Swiss-Prot protein existence level 2. Required for apoptosis in Xenopus egg extracts (PubMed:9029144). Involved in cell branching and adhesion (By similarity). May mediate attachment-induced mapk8 activation, membrane ruffling and cell motility in a Rac-dependent manner. May regulate the efna5-epha3 signaling (By similarity). From Xenopus laevis (African clawed frog).
   2679..2867    +  CDS            CRKL (fragment): CRKL_HUMAN - Experimental evidence at protein level: Swiss-Prot protein existence level 1. May mediate the transduction of intracellular signals. From Homo sapiens (Human).
   3817..5301    +  CDS            YND1 (fragment): YND1_YEAST - Experimental evidence at protein level: Swiss-Prot protein existence level 1. Catalyzes the hydrolysis of phosphoanhydride bonds of nucleoside tri- and di-phosphates. Has equal high activity toward ADP/ATP, GDP/GTP, and UDP/UTP and approximately 50% less toward CDP/CTP and thiamine pyrophosphate. Has no activity toward GMP. Required for Golgi glycosylation and cell wall integrity. Together with CDC55, required for adenovirus E4orf4 (early region 4 open reading frame 4) induced toxicity, the apyrase activity is not required for this function. Plays a role in sphingolipid synthesis.
   5357..5544    +  terminator     ADH1 terminator: S. cerevisiae ADH1; transcription terminator for the S. cerevisiae alcohol dehydrogenase 1 (ADH1) gene
   5616..5732    +  CDS            MRL1 (fragment): MRL1_YEAST - Experimental evidence at protein level: Swiss-Prot protein existence level 1. Sorting receptor involved in the transport of vacuolar enzymes from the Golgi complex to the vacuole. Involved in the delivery and maturation of PEP4 (vacuolar proteinase A) and PRB1 (vacuolar proteinase B). From Saccharomyces cerevisiae (strain ATCC 204508 / S288c) (Baker's yeast).
   5894..6301    +  promoter       TEF1 promoter: S. cerevisiae TEF1; promoter for EF-1α
   6435..7142    +  CDS            mRuby2: mRuby2 is a basic (constitutively fluorescent) red fluorescent protein published in 2012, derived from Entacmaea quadricolor. It has moderate acid sensitivity.
   7483..7659    +  promoter       URA3 promoter (fragment): S. cerevisiae URA3
   7660..8463    +  CDS            URA3: orotidine-5'-phosphate decarboxylase, required for uracil biosynthesis; S. cerevisiae URA3; yeast auxotrophic marker, counterselectable with 5-fluoroorotic acid (5-FOA)
   8731..8991    +  CDS            TIM9: TIM9_YEAST - Experimental evidence at protein level: Swiss-Prot protein existence level 1. Mitochondrial intermembrane chaperone that participates in the import and insertion of multi-pass transmembrane proteins into the mitochondrial inner membrane. Also required for the transfer of beta- barrel precursors from the TOM complex to the sorting and assembly machinery (SAM complex) of the outer membrane. Acts as a chaperone-like protein that protects the hydrophobic precursors from aggregation and guide them through the mitochondrial intermembrane space. Compared to TIM10, it may have a strong st
   9105..9920    -  CDS            KanR: aminoglycoside phosphotransferase; aph(3')-Ia; confers resistance to kanamycin in bacteria or G418 (Geneticin®) in eukaryotes
  10145..10733   +  rep_origin     ori: high-copy-number ColE1/pMB1/pBR322/pUC origin of replication
  10840..11196   +  CDS            GEA2 (fragment): GEA2_YEAST - Experimental evidence at protein level: Swiss-Prot protein existence level 1. Activates the ARF proteins by exchanging bound GDP for free GTP. Plays a role in maintaining mitochondrial morphology (PubMed:25190516). From Saccharomyces cerevisiae (strain ATCC 204508 / S288c) (Baker's yeast).
