[The description below was written by a language model from this plasmid's Addgene catalogue record and pLannotate feature annotations shown in this document.]
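Description:
pKS1336 is an 11.4 kb yeast expression plasmid assembled by Golden Gate cloning on the in-house TMP138 backbone. It is propagated in E. coli at high copy through a ColE1/pUC-type origin under kanamycin selection (KanR, aph(3')-Ia) and selected in S. cerevisiae with the URA3 auxotrophic marker, which is also counterselectable with 5-FOA. The feature table shows no yeast replication origin or centromere. It does show fragments matching the yeast genes TIM9 and GEA2 flanking the bacterial backbone. These may be genomic homology arms for chromosomal integration, but the record does not say so.

The payload consists of three transcription units that together test the delivery of a membrane protein to peroxisomes. The first encodes full-length S. cerevisiae Hut1p, a putative UDP-galactose transporter of the secretory pathway. It is fused to the cyan fluorescent protein mTurquoise2 and to two tandem Crk-family SH3 domains, and it serves as the membrane protein cargo. The second encodes residues 1–495 of Ynd1p, a yeast apyrase that hydrolyses nucleoside di- and triphosphates. This truncation carries an enhanced PTS1 signal that directs it into the peroxisome, and the unit ends in the ADH1 terminator. The third encodes the first 36 residues of Pex22 fused to mRuby2 and an SH3-binding peptide, apparently driven by the TEF1 promoter annotated just upstream. This peroxisomal "chauffeur" presumably binds the SH3 domains on the Hut1p cargo and brings it to the peroxisomal membrane, and the cyan and red tags allow colocalisation to be scored. The promoters for the first two units are not annotated. A short match to MRL1 between units is probably incidental regulatory or connector sequence.
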