Addgene plasmid #239510: pKS1336
Purpose: Express Hut1p membrane protein cargo, peroxisomal Ynd1p truncation, and Pex22 peroxisomal chauffeur
Depositing lab: John Dueber. Depositing organization: University of California, Berkeley.
Backbone
  Vector backbone: TMP138
  Backbone manufacturer: Internal
  Vector type: Yeast Expression
  Selectable markers: URA3
Growth in bacteria
  Bacterial resistance: Kanamycin, 50 μg/mL
  Growth temperature: 37°C
  Growth strain: DH5alpha
  Copy number: High Copy
Gene/Insert
  Gene/Insert name: ScHut1p-mTurquoise2-2xCrk_SH3
  Species: S. cerevisiae (budding yeast)
  Cloning method: Golden Gate
Terms and licenses: Academic/Nonprofit Terms; Industry Terms: Not Available to Industry
Depositor comments: Additional inserts: 1) ScYnd1p(1-495)-ePTS1; 2) ScPex22(1-36)-mRuby2-SH3pep
How to cite: pKS1336 was a gift from John Dueber (Addgene plasmid # 239510 ; http://n2t.net/addgene:239510 ; RRID:Addgene_239510)
